Addgene plasmid #147472: pN1-HsSmg7-G100E-siRNAres-V5-SBP-MBP_S
Purpose: Mammalian Expression of HsSmg7-G100E-siRNAres
Depositing lab: Elisa Izaurralde. Depositing organization: Max Planck Institute for Developmental Biology. Publication: An unusual arrangement of two 14-3-3-like domains in the SMG5-SMG7 heterodimer is required for efficient nonsense-mediated mRNA decay. Jonas S, Weichenrieder O, Izaurralde E. Genes Dev. 2013 Jan 15;27(2):211-25. doi: 10.1101/gad.206672.112. PubMed 23348841.
Backbone
  Vector backbone: Unknown
  Vector type: Mammalian Expression
Growth in bacteria
  Bacterial resistance: Kanamycin, 50 μg/mL
  Growth temperature: 37°C
  Growth strain: DH5alpha
  Copy number: High Copy
Gene/Insert
  Gene/Insert name: HsSmg7-G100E-siRNAres
  Species: H. sapiens (human)
  Mutation: three silent mutation G216A, T1185C, A1521G and one non silent mutations V854I compared to the sequence given by NCBI: NM_201568.1 isoform2.
  Entrez Gene: SMG7 (a.k.a. C1orf16, EST1C, SGA56M)
  Cloning method: Unknown
Terms and licenses: Academic/Nonprofit Terms; Industry Terms: Not Available to Industry
Depositor comments: Plasmids from this collection were made available to the research community and donated after the lab closed. Please note that the sequence provided by the depositing laboratory may be theoretical/predicted or based on Sanger sequencing results. There may be discrepancies between sequencing results obtained by Addgene and the depositor sequence. If an Addgene verified sequence is not available, please contact before placing your order to request that our lab fully sequence the plasmid.
How to cite: pN1-HsSmg7-G100E-siRNAres-V5-SBP-MBP_S was a gift from Elisa Izaurralde (Addgene plasmid # 147472 ; http://n2t.net/addgene:147472 ; RRID:Addgene_147472)
