[The description below was written by a language model from this plasmid's Addgene catalogue record and pLannotate feature annotations shown in this document.]
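Description:
pN1-HsSmg7-G100E-siRNAres-V5-SBP-MBP_S is an 8.5 kb mammalian expression plasmid for producing a tagged, mutant form of human SMG7, a factor in nonsense-mediated mRNA decay (NMD). The catalogue lists the backbone as unknown, but the annotated layout shows a CMV enhancer/promoter upstream of a multiple cloning site remnant, an SV40 polyadenylation signal, an f1 origin, and a high-copy ColE1/pUC origin. The "pN1" name suggests tags placed C-terminal to the insert. A single NeoR/KanR gene (Tn5 aminoglycoside phosphotransferase) sits behind tandem bacterial (bla) and SV40 early promoters and is followed by an HSV TK poly(A) signal. It gives kanamycin selection in E. coli and could support G418 selection in mammalian cells. The short ble, bGH poly(A) and SV40 large T antigen hits are annotated fragments rather than functional units.

The payload is the SMG7 coding sequence, followed in the same orientation by a V5 epitope tag, a streptavidin-binding peptide (SBP), and a cytosolic E. coli maltose-binding protein lacking its signal sequence. This arrangement is consistent with a C-terminal composite tag, useful for immunodetection and for streptavidin- or amylose-based pulldown. The name indicates a G100E substitution and an siRNA-resistant coding sequence, which would allow the protein to be expressed in cells depleted of endogenous SMG7. The record also notes three silent changes and one V854I substitution relative to the isoform 2 reference. It does not explain the effect of G100E, although the associated study concerns the 14-3-3-like domains of the SMG5–SMG7 heterodimer and their requirement for efficient NMD. The construct therefore suits complementation and interaction assays. The deposited sequence may be theoretical rather than fully verified.
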