Features (pLannotate 1.2.2; 17 found; start..end, strand, type, name):
     61..364     +  enhancer       CMV enhancer: human cytomegalovirus immediate early enhancer
    365..568     +  promoter       CMV promoter: human cytomegalovirus (CMV) immediate early promoter
    591..619     +  misc_feature   MCS (fragment): multiple cloning site
    625..3897    +  CDS            SMG7: SMG7_HUMAN - Also known as C1orf16, EST1C, KIAA0250. Experimental evidence at protein level: Swiss-Prot protein existence level 1. Plays a role in nonsense-mediated mRNA decay. Recruits UPF1 to cytoplasmic mRNA decay bodies. Together with SMG5 is thought to provide a link to the mRNA degradation machinery involving exonucleolytic pathways, and to serve as an adapter for UPF1 to protein phosphatase 2A (PP2A), thereby triggering UPF1 dephosphorylation. From Homo sapiens (Human).
   3922..3963    +  CDS            V5 tag: epitope tag from simian virus 5
   3985..4098    +  CDS            SBP: streptavidin-binding peptide selected from a peptide library; binds streptavidin with nanomolar affinity (Keefe et al., 2001)
   4123..5214    +  CDS            MBP: maltose binding protein from E. coli; malE (mutated); This version of the gene does not encode a signal sequence, so MBP will remain in the cytosol.
   5233..5316    +  CDS            large T antigen (fragment): large T antigen from SV40 (simian virus 40)
   5339..5460    +  polyA_signal   SV40 poly(A) signal: SV40 polyadenylation signal
   5494..5922    -  rep_origin     f1 ori (sequence partly withheld): f1 bacteriophage origin of replication; arrow indicates direction of (+) strand synthesis
   5949..6053    +  promoter       AmpR promoter: bla
   6055..6412    +  promoter       SV40 promoter: SV40 enhancer and early promoter
   6447..7241    +  CDS            NeoR/KanR: aminoglycoside phosphotransferase from Tn5; aph(3')-II (or nptII); confers resistance to neomycin, kanamycin, and G418 (Geneticin®)
   7262..7414    +  CDS            ble (fragment): BLE_KLEPN - Experimental evidence at protein level: Swiss-Prot protein existence level 1. Binding protein with a strong affinity to the bleomycin family of antibiotics. Binds to CL990; an antimitotic-antibiotic compound. From Klebsiella pneumoniae.
   7473..7520    +  polyA_signal   HSV TK poly(A) signal: herpes simplex virus thymidine kinase polyadenylation signal (Cole and Stacy, 1985)
   7611..7627    -  polyA_signal   bGH poly(A) signal (fragment): bovine growth hormone polyadenylation signal
   7849..8437    +  rep_origin     ori: high-copy-number ColE1/pMB1/pBR322/pUC origin of replication
>Addgene plasmid #147472 | pN1-HsSmg7-G100E-siRNAres-V5-SBP-MBP_S | depositor full sequence | sequence record 289919 | Full Sequence
TAGTTATTAATAGTAATCAATTACGGGGTCATTAGTTCATAGCCCATATATGGAGTTCCGCGTTACATAA
CTTACGGTAAATGGCCCGCCTGGCTGACCGCCCAACGACCCCCGCCCATTGACGTCAATAATGACGTATG
TTCCCATAGTAACGCCAATAGGGACTTTCCATTGACGTCAATGGGTGGAGTATTTACGGTAAACTGCCCA
CTTGGCAGTACATCAAGTGTATCATATGCCAAGTACGCCCCCTATTGACGTCAATGACGGTAAATGGCCC
GCCTGGCATTATGCCCAGTACATGACCTTATGGGACTTTCCTACTTGGCAGTACATCTACGTATTAGTCA
TCGCTATTACCATGGTGATGCGGTTTTGGCAGTACATCAATGGGCGTGGATAGCGGTTTGACTCACGGGG
ATTTCCAAGTCTCCACCCCATTGACGTCAATGGGAGTTTGTTTTGGCACCAAAATCAACGGGACTTTCCA
AAATGTCGTAACAACTCCGCCCCATTGACGCAAATGGGCGGTAGGCGTGTACGGTGGGAGGTCTATATAA
GCAGAGCTGGTTTAGTGAACCGTCAGATCCGCTAGCGCTACCGGACTCAGATCTCGAGCCCAACATGAGC
CTGCAGAGCGCGCAGTACCTCCGGCAGGCAGAAGTCCTGAAGGCTGACATGACAGATTCTAAGCTGGGTC
CAGCTGAAGTCTGGACATCCAGGCAGGCTCTGCAGGACCTGTACCAGAAAATGCTAGTTACCGATTTGGA
ATACGCTTTAGACAAGAAAGTAGAACAGGATCTCTGGAATCACGCCTTTAAGAATCAGATCACAACACTA
CAAGGCCAGGCAAAGAATCGAGCAAATCCGAATCGGAGTGAAGTTCAGGCAAACCTTTCTCTGTTCCTAG
AGGCAGCTAGTGAGTTCTATACTCAGTTATTACAAGAACTGTGTACAGTATTTAATGTAGATTTACCATG
CCGTGTGAAGTCTTCCCAATTGGGAATTATCAGCAATAAACAGACGCATACCAGCGCCATAGTGAAGCCA
CAGTCTAGCTCCTGTTCCTATATCTGCCAGCACTGCCTCGTCCACCTTGGAGACATTGCTCGATACAGAA
ACCAGACCAGCCAGGCAGAGTCCTACTATAGGCATGCAGCTCAGCTTGTCCCCTCCAATGGTCAGCCTTA
TAATCAGTTGGCTATCTTAGCTTCTTCCAAAGGAGACCATCTGACCACAATTTTCTACTACTGCAGAAGC
ATTGCTGTGAAGTTCCCTTTCCCAGCTGCCTCCACTAATCTGCAAAAAGCACTTTCTAAAGCACTGGAAA
GCCGAGATGAGGTGAAAACCAAGTGGGGTGTTTCTGACTTCATCAAGGCCTTTATTAAATTCCACGGTCA
TGTGTACCTGAGTAAGAGCTTGGAAAAGTTGAGCCCTCTTCGAGAGAAATTGGAAGAACAGTTTAAGAGG
CTGCTATTCCAAAAAGCTTTCAACTCTCAGCAGTTAGTTCATGTCACTGTCATTAACCTGTTTCAACTTC
ATCACCTTCGTGACTTTAGCAATGAAACCGAGCAGCACACTTATAGCCAAGATGAGCAGCTATGTTGGAC
ACAGTTGCTGGCCCTCTTTATGTCTTTTCTTGGCATCCTGTGCAAGTGTCCTCTACAGAATGAGTCTCAG
GAGGAGTCCTACAATGCCTATCCTCTTCCAGCAGTCAAGGTCTCCATGGACTGGCTAAGACTCAGACCCA
GGGTCTTTCAGGAGGCAGTGGTGGATGAAAGACAGTACATTTGGCCCTGGTTGATTTCCCTTCTGAATAG
TTTCCATCCCCATGAAGAGGACCTCTCAAGTATTAGTGCGACACCACTTCCAGAGGAGTTTGAATTACAA
GGATTTTTGGCATTGAGACCTTCTTTCAGGAACTTGGATTTTTCCAAAGGTCACCAGGGTATTACAGGGG
ACAAAGAAGGCCAGCAACGACGAATACGACAGCAACGCTTGATCTCTATAGGCAAATGGATTGCTGATAA
TCAGCCAAGGCTGATTCAGTGTGAAAATGAGGTAGGGAAATTGTTGTTTATCACAGAAATCCCAGAATTA
ATACTGGAAGACCCCAGTGAAGCCAAAGAGAACCTCATTCTGCAGGAAACATCTGTGATAGAGTCGCTGG
CTGCAGATGGGAGCCCAGGGCTAAAATCAGTGCTATCTACAAGCCGAAATTTAAGCAACAACTGTGACAC
AGGAGAGAAGCCAGTGGTTACCTTCAAAGAAAACATTAAGACACGAGAAGTGAACAGAGACCAAGGAAGA
AGTTTTCCTCCCAAAGAGGTAAAATCCCAGACAGAACTAAGAAAGACTCCAGTGTCTGAAGCCAGAAAAA
CACCTGTAACTCAAACCCCAACTCAAGCAAGTAACTCCCAGTTCATCCCCATTCATCACCCTGGAGCCTT
CCCTCCTCTTCCCAGCAGGCCAGGGTTTCCGCCCCCAACATATGTTATCCCCCCGCCTGTGGCATTTTCT
ATGGGCTCAGGTTACACCTTCCCAGCTGGTGTTTCTGTCCCAGGAACCTTTCTTCAGCCTACAGCTCACT
CTCCAGCAGGAAACCAGGTGCAAGCTGGGAAACAGTCCCACATTCCTTACAGCCAGCAACGGCCCTCTGG
ACCAGGGCCAATGAACCAGGGACCTCAACAATCACAGCCACCTTCCCAGCAACCCCTTACATCTTTACCA
GCTCAGCCTACTGCTCAAAGTACTAGTCAACTGCAGGTTCAAGCTCTAACTCAGCAACAACAATCCCCTA
CAAAAGCTGTGCCGGCTTTGGGGAAAAGCCCGCCTCACCACTCTGGATTCCAGCAGTATCAACAGGCAGA
TGCCTCCAAACAGCTGTGGAATCCCCCTCAGGTTCAAGGCCCATTAGGGAAAATTATGCCTGTGAAACAG
CCCTACTACCTTCAGACCCAAGACCCCATAAAACTGTTTGAGCCGTCATTGCAACCTCCTGTAATGCAGC
AGCAGCCTCTAGAAAAAAAAATGAAGCCTTTTCCCATGGAGCCATATAACCATAATCCCTCAGAAGTCAA
GGTCCCAGAATTCTACTGGGATTCTTCCTACAGCATGGCTGATAACAGATCTGTAATGGCACAGCAAGCA
AACATAGACCGCAGGGGCAAACGGTCACCAGGAATCTTCCGTCCAGAGCAGGATCCTGTACCCAGAATGC
CGTTTGAGAAATCCTTATTGGAGAAGCCCTCAGAGCTCATGTCACATTCATCCTCTTTCCTGTCCCTCAC
CGGATTCTCTCTCAATCAGGAAAGATACCCAAATAATAGTATGTTCAATGAGGTATATGGGAAAAACCTG
ACATCCAGCTCCAAAGCAGAACTCAGTCCCTCAATGGCCCCCCAGGAAACATCTCTGTATTCCCTTTTTG
AAGGGACTCCGTGGTCTCCATCACTTCCTGCCAGTTCAGATCATTCAACACCAGCCAGCCAGTCTCCTCA
TTCCTCTAACCCAAGCAGCCTACCCAGCTCTCCTCCAACACACAACCATAATTCTGTTCCATTCTCCAAT
TTTGGACCCATTGGGACTCCAGATAACAGGGATAGAAGGACTGCAGATCGGTGGAAAACTGATAAGCCAG
CCATGGGTGGGTTTGGCATTGATTATCTCTCAGCAACGTCATCCTCTGAGAGCAGTTGGCATCAGGCCAG
CACTCCGAGTGGCACCTGGACAGGCCATGGCCCTTCCATGGAGGATTCCTCTGCTGTCCTCATGGAAAGC
CTAAAGTCTATCTGGTCCAGTTCCATGATGCATCCTGGACCTTCTGCTCTGGAGCAGCTGTTAATGCAGC
AGAAGCAGAAACAGCAACGGGGACAAGGCACCATGAACCCTCCACACTCCCGGGATCCACCGGTCCCTCC
AGGTAAGCCTATCCCTAACCCTCTCCTCGGTCTCGATTCTACGCCCGGAAGCGGTAGCGGTACCATGGAC
GAGAAGACCACCGGCTGGGGGGGCGGCCACGTGGTGGAGGGCCTGGCCGGCGAGCTGGAGCAGCTGCGGG
CCAGGCTGGAGCACCACCCTCAGGGCCAGCGGGAGCCCTCCGGCGGCTGCAAGCCCCTCGACATGAAAAT
CGAAGAAGGTAAACTGGTAATCTGGATTAACGGCGATAAAGGCTATAACGGTCTCGCTGAAGTCGGTAAG
AAATTCGAGAAAGATACCGGAATTAAAGTCACCGTTGAGCATCCGGATAAACTGGAAGAGAAATTCCCGC
AGGTTGCGGCAACTGGCGATGGCCCTGACATTATCTTCTGGGCACACGACCGCTTTGGTGGCTACGCTCA
ATCTGGCCTGTTGGCTGAAATCACCCCGGACAAAGCGTTCCAGGACAAGCTGTATCCGTTTACCTGGGAT
GCCGTACGTTACAACGGCAAGCTGATTGCTTACCCGATCGCTGTTGAAGCGTTATCGCTGATTTATAACA
AAGATCTGCTGCCGAACCCGCCAAAAACCTGGGAAGAGATCCCGGCGCTGGATAAAGAACTGAAAGCGAA
AGGTAAGAGCGCGCTGATGTTCAACCTGCAAGAACCGTACTTCACCTGGCCGCTGATTGCTGCTGACGGG
GGTTATGCGTTCAAGTATGAAAACGGCAAGTACGACATTAAAGACGTGGGCGTGGATAACGCTGGCGCGA
AAGCGGGTCTGACCTTCCTGGTTGACCTGATTAAAAGCAAACACATGAATGCAGACACCGATTACTCCAT
CGCAGAAGCTGCCTTTAATAAAGGCGAAACAGCGATGACCATCAACGGCCCGTGGGCATGGTCCAACATC
GACACCAGCAAAGTGAATTATGGTGTAACGGTACTGCCGACCTTCAAGGGTCAACCATCCAAACCGTTCG
TTGGCGTGCTGAGCGCAGGTATTAACGCCGCCAGTCCGAACAAAGAGCTGGCGAAAGAGTTCCTCGAAAA
CTATCTGCTGACTGATGAAGGTCTGGAAGCGGTTAATAAAGACAAACCGCTGGGTGCCGTAGCGCTGAAG
TCTTACGAGGAAGAGTTGGCGAAAGATCCACGTATTGCCGCCACCATGGAAAACGCCCAGAAAGGTGAAA
TCATGCCGAACATCCCGCAGATGTCCGCTTTCTGGTATGCCGTGCGTACTGCGGTGATCAACGCCGCCAG
CGGTCGTCAGACTGTCGATGAAGCCCTGAAAGACTAAGCGGCCGCGACTCTAGATCATAATCAGCCATAC
CACATTTGTAGAGGTTTTACTTGCTTTAAAAAACCTCCCACACCTCCCCCTGAACCTGAAACATAAAATG
AATGCAATTGTTGTTGTTAACTTGTTTATTGCAGCTTATAATGGTTACAAATAAAGCAATAGCATCACAA
ATTTCACAAATAAAGCATTTTTTTCACTGCATTCTAGTTGTGGTTTGTCCAAACTCATCAATGTATCTTA
AGGCGTAAATTGTAAGCGTTAATATTTTGTTAAAATTCGCGTTAAATTTTTGTTAAATCAGCTCATTTTT
TAACCAATAGGCCGAAATCGGCAAAATCCCTTATAAATCAAAAGAATAGACCGAGATAGGGT
[37 nt withheld, positions 5593-5629]
AAAGAACGTGGACTCCAACGTCAAAGG
[49 nt withheld, positions 5657-5705]
T
[91 nt withheld, positions 5707-5797]
G
[124 nt withheld, positions 5799-5922]
CAGGTGGCACTTTTCGGGGAAATGTGCGCGGAACCCCTATTTGTTTATTTTTCTAAATACATTCAAATAT
GTATCCGCTCATGAGACAATAACCCTGATAAATGCTTCAATAATATTGAAAAAGGAAGAGTCCTGAGGCG
GAAAGAACCAGCTGTGGAATGTGTGTCAGTTAGGGTGTGGAAAGTCCCCAGGCTCCCCAGCAGGCAGAAG
TATGCAAAGCATGCATCTCAATTAGTCAGCAACCAGGTGTGGAAAGTCCCCAGGCTCCCCAGCAGGCAGA
AGTATGCAAAGCATGCATCTCAATTAGTCAGCAACCATAGTCCCGCCCCTAACTCCGCCCATCCCGCCCC
TAACTCCGCCCAGTTCCGCCCATTCTCCGCCCCATGGCTGACTAATTTTTTTTATTTATGCAGAGGCCGA
GGCCGCCTCGGCCTCTGAGCTATTCCAGAAGTAGTGAGGAGGCTTTTTTGGAGGCCTAGGCTTTTGCAAA
GATCGATCAAGAGACAGGATGAGGATCGTTTCGCATGATTGAACAAGATGGATTGCACGCAGGTTCTCCG
GCCGCTTGGGTGGAGAGGCTATTCGGCTATGACTGGGCACAACAGACAATCGGCTGCTCTGATGCCGCCG
TGTTCCGGCTGTCAGCGCAGGGGCGCCCGGTTCTTTTTGTCAAGACCGACCTGTCCGGTGCCCTGAATGA
ACTGCAAGACGAGGCAGCGCGGCTATCGTGGCTGGCCACGACGGGCGTTCCTTGCGCAGCTGTGCTCGAC
GTTGTCACTGAAGCGGGAAGGGACTGGCTGCTATTGGGCGAAGTGCCGGGGCAGGATCTCCTGTCATCTC
ACCTTGCTCCTGCCGAGAAAGTATCCATCATGGCTGATGCAATGCGGCGGCTGCATACGCTTGATCCGGC
TACCTGCCCATTCGACCACCAAGCGAAACATCGCATCGAGCGAGCACGTACTCGGATGGAAGCCGGTCTT
GTCGATCAGGATGATCTGGACGAAGAGCATCAGGGGCTCGCGCCAGCCGAACTGTTCGCCAGGCTCAAGG
CGAGCATGCCCGACGGCGAGGATCTCGTCGTGACCCATGGCGATGCCTGCTTGCCGAATATCATGGTGGA
AAATGGCCGCTTTTCTGGATTCATCGACTGTGGCCGGCTGGGTGTGGCGGACCGCTATCAGGACATAGCG
TTGGCTACCCGTGATATTGCTGAAGAGCTTGGCGGCGAATGGGCTGACCGCTTCCTCGTGCTTTACGGTA
TCGCCGCTCCCGATTCGCAGCGCATCGCCTTCTATCGCCTTCTTGACGAGTTCTTCTGAGCGGGACTCTG
GGGTTCGAAATGACCGACCAAGCGACGCCCAACCTGCCATCACGAGATTTCGATTCCACCGCCGCCTTCT
ATGAAAGGTTGGGCTTCGGAATCGTTTTCCGGGACGCCGGCTGGATGATCCTCCAGCGCGGGGATCTCAT
GCTGGAGTTCTTCGCCCACCCTAGGGGGAGGCTAACTGAAACACGGAAGGAGACAATACCGGAAGGAACC
CGCGCTATGACGGCAATAAAAAGACAGAATAAAACGCACGGTGTTGGGTCGTTTGTTCATAAACGCGGGG
TTCGGTCCCAGGGCTGGCACTCTGTCGATACCCCACCGAGACCCCATTGGGGCCAATACGCCCGCGTTTC
TTCCTTTTCCCCACCCCACCCCCCAAGTTCGGGTGAAGGCCCAGGGCTCGCAGCCAACGTCGGGGCGGCA
GGCCCTGCCATAGCCTCAGGTTACTCATATATACTTTAGATTGATTTAAAACTTCATTTTTAATTTAAAA
GGATCTAGGTGAAGATCCTTTTTGATAATCTCATGACCAAAATCCCTTAACGTGAGTTTTCGTTCCACTG
AGCGTCAGACCCCGTAGAAAAGATCAAAGGATCTTCTTGAGATCCTTTTTTTCTGCGCGTAATCTGCTGC
TTGCAAACAAAAAAACCACCGCTACCAGCGGTGGTTTGTTTGCCGGATCAAGAGCTACCAACTCTTTTTC
CGAAGGTAACTGGCTTCAGCAGAGCGCAGATACCAAATACTGTCCTTCTAGTGTAGCCGTAGTTAGGCCA
CCACTTCAAGAACTCTGTAGCACCGCCTACATACCTCGCTCTGCTAATCCTGTTACCAGTGGCTGCTGCC
AGTGGCGATAAGTCGTGTCTTACCGGGTTGGACTCAAGACGATAGTTACCGGATAAGGCGCAGCGGTCGG
GCTGAACGGGGGGTTCGTGCACACAGCCCAGCTTGGAGCGAACGACCTACACCGAACTGAGATACCTACA
GCGTGAGCTATGAGAAAGCGCCACGCTTCCCGAAGGGAGAAAGGCGGACAGGTATCCGGTAAGCGGCAGG
GTCGGAACAGGAGAGCGCACGAGGGAGCTTCCAGGGGGAAACGCCTGGTATCTTTATAGTCCTGTCGGGT
TTCGCCACCTCTGACTTGAGCGTCGATTTTTGTGATGCTCGTCAGGGGGGCGGAGCCTATGGAAAAACGC
CAGCAACGCGGCCTTTTTACGGTTCCTGGCCTTTTGCTGGCCTTTTGCTCACATGTTCTTTCCTGCGTTA
TCCCCTGATTCTGTGGATAACCGTATTACCGCCATGCAT
